>Addgene plasmid #158983 | pKL11-GCaMP6f bb100 | addgene full sequence | sequence record 311388 | Addgene NGS Result
ATTTCAGATAAAAAAAATCCTTAGCTTTCGCTAAGGATGATTTCTGGAATTCGCGGCCGCTTCTAGAGTT
GACGGCTAGCTCAGTCCTAGGTACAGTGCTAGCATTAACTTTAAGAAGGAGATATACATACCCATGGGTT
CTCATCATCATCATCATCATGGTATGGCTAGCATGACTGGTGGACAGCAAATGGGTCGGGATCTGTACGA
CGATGACGATAAGGATCTCGCCACCATGGTCGACTCATCACGTCGTAAGTGGAATAAGACAGGTCACGCA
GTCAGAGCTATAGGTCGGCTGAGCTCACTCGAGAACGTCTATATCAAGGCCGACAAGCAGAAGAACGGCA
TCAAGGCGAACTTCAAGATCCGCCACAACATCGAGGACGGCGGCGTGCAGCTCGCCTACCACTACCAGCA
GAACACCCCCATCGGCGACGGCCCCGTGCTGCTGCCCGACAACCACTACCTGAGCGTGCAGTCCAAACTT
TCGAAAGACCCCAACGAGAAGCGCGATCACATGGTCCTGCTGGAGTTCGTGACCGCCGCCGGGATCACTC
TCGGCATGGACGAGCTGTACAAGGGCGGTACCGGAGGGAGCATGGTGAGCAAGGGCGAGGAGCTGTTCAC
CGGGGTGGTGCCCATCCTGGTCGAGCTGGACGGCGACGTAAACGGCCACAAGTTCAGCGTGTCCGGCGAG
GGTGAGGGCGATGCCACCTACGGCAAGCTGACCCTGAAGTTCATCTGCACCACCGGCAAGCTGCCCGTGC
CCTGGCCCACCCTCGTGACCACCCTGACCTACGGCGTGCAGTGCTTCAGCCGCTACCCCGACCACATGAA
GCAGCACGACTTCTTCAAGTCCGCCATGCCCGAAGGCTACATCCAGGAGCGCACCATCTTCTTCAAGGAC
GACGGCAACTACAAGACCCGCGCCGAGGTGAAGTTCGAGGGCGACACCCTGGTGAACCGCATCGAGCTGA
AGGGCATCGACTTCAAGGAGGACGGCAACATCCTGGGGCACAAGCTGGAGTACAACCTGCCGGACCAACT
GACTGAAGAGCAGATCGCAGAATTTAAAGAGGAATTCTCCCTATTTAACAAGGACGGGGATGGGACAATA
ACAACCAAGGAGCTGGGGACGGTGATGCGGTCTCTGGGGCAGAACCCCACAGAAGCAGAGCTGCAGGACA
TGATCAATGAAGTAGATGCCGACGGTGACGGCACAATCGACTTCCCTGAGTTCCTGACAATGATGGCAAG
AAAAATGAAATACAGGGACACGGAAGAAGAAATTAGAGAAGCGTTCGGTGTGTTTGATAAGGATGGCAAT
GGCTACATCAGTGCAGCAGAGCTTCGCCACGTGATGACAAACCTTGGAGAGAAGTTAACAGATGAAGAGG
TTGATGAAATGATCAGGGAAGCAGACATCGATGGGGATGGTCAGGTAAACTACGAAGAGTTTGTACAAAT
GATGACAGCGAAGTAAGTTCAAACGGTCTCCAGCTTGGCTGTTTTGGCGGATGAGAGAAGATTTTCAGCC
TGATACAGATTAAATCAGAACGCAGAAGCGGTCTGATAAAACAGAATTTGCCTGGCGGCAGTAGCGCGGT
GGTCCCACCTGACCCCATGCCGAACTCAGAAGTGAAACGCCGTAGCGCCGATGGTAGTGTGGGGTCTCCC
CATGCGAGAGTAGGGAACTGCCAGGCATCAAATAAAACGAAAGGCTCAGTCGAAAGACTGGGCCTTGGCT
TCCTCGCTCACTGACTCGCTGCGCTCGGTCGTTCGGCTGCGGCGAGCGGTATCAGCTCACTCAAAGGCGG
TAATACGGTTATCCACAGAATCAGGGGATAACGCAGGAAAGAACATGTGAGCAAAAGGCCAGCAAAAGGC
CAGGAACCGTAAAAAGGCCGCGTTGCTGGCGTTTTTCCACAGGCTCCGCCCCCCTGACGAGCATCACAAA
AATCGACGCTCAAGTCAGAGGTGGCGAAACCCGACAGGACTATAAAGATACCAGGCGTTTCCCCCTGGAA
GCTCCCTCGTGCGCTCTCCTGTTCCGACCCTGCCGCTTACCGGATACCTGTCCGCCTTTCTCCCTTCGGG
AAGCGTGGCGCTTTCTCATAGCTCACGCTGTAGGTATCTCAGTTCGGTGTAGGTCGTTCGCTCCAAGCTG
GGCTGTGTGCACGAACCCCCCGTTCAGCCCGACCGCTGCGCCTTATCCGGTAACTATCGTCTTGAGTCCA
ACCCGGTAAGACACGACTTATCGCCACTGGCAGCAGCCACTGGTAACAGGATTAGCAGAGCGAGGTATGT
AGGCGGTGCTACAGAGTTCTTGAAGTGGTGGCCTAACTACGGCTACACTAGAAGAACAGTATTTGGTATC
TGCGCTCTGCTGAAGCCAGTTACCTTCGGAAAAAGAGTTGGTAGCTCTTGATCCGGCAAACAAACCACCG
CTGGTAGCGGTGGTTTTTTTGTTTGCAAGCAGCAGATTACGCGCAGAAAAAAAGGATCTCAAGAAGATCC
TTTGATCTTTTCTACGGGGTCTGACGCTCAGTGGAACGAAAACTCACGTTAAGGGATTTTGGTCATGAGA
TTATCAAAAAGGATCTTCACCTAGATCCTTTTAAATTAAAAATGAAGTTTTAAATCAATCTAAAGTATAT
ATGAGTAAACTTGGTCTGACAGTTACCAATGCTTAATCAGTGAGGCACCTATCTCAGCGATCTGTCTATT
TCGTTCATCCATAGTTGCCTGACTCCCCGTCGTGTAGATAACTACGATACGGGAGGGCTTACCATCTGGC
CCCAGTGCTGCAATGATACCGCGAGACCCACGCTCACCGGCTCCAGATTTATCAGCAATAAACCAGCCAG
CCGGAAGGGCCGAGCGCAGAAGTGGTCCTGCAACTTTATCCGCCTCCATCCAGTCTATTAATTGTTGCCG
GGAAGCTAGAGTAAGTAGTTCGCCAGTTAATAGTTTGCGCAACGTTGTTGCCATTGCTACAGGCATCGTG
GTGTCACGCTCGTCGTTTGGTATGGCTTCATTCAGCTCCGGTTCCCAACGATCAAGGCGAGTTACATGAT
CCCCCATGTTGTGCAAAAAAGCGGTTAGCTCCTTCGGTCCTCCGATCGTTGTCAGAAGTAAGTTGGCCGC
AGTGTTATCACTCATGGTTATGGCAGCACTGCATAATTCTCTTACTGTCATGCCATCCGTAAGATGCTTT
TCTGTGACTGGTGAGTACTCAACCAAGTCATTCTGAGAATAGTGTATGCGGCGACCGAGTTGCTCTTGCC
CGGCGTCAATACGGGATAATACCGCGCCACATAGCAGAACTTTAAAAGTGCTCATCATTGGAAAACGTTC
TTCGGGGCGAAAACTCTCAAGGATCTTACCGCTGTTGAGATCCAGTTCGATGTAACCCACTCGTGCACCC
AACTGATCTTCAGCATCTTTTACTTTCACCAGCGTTTCTGGGTGAGCAAAAACAGGAAGGCAAAATGCCG
CAAAAAAGGGAATAAGGGCGACACGGAAATGTTGAATACTCATACTCTTCCTTTTTCAATATTATTGAAG
CATTTATCAGGGTTATTGTCTCATGAGCGGATACATATTTGAATGTATTTAGAAAAATAAACAAATAGGG
GTTCCGCGCACATTTCCCCGAAAAGTGCCACCTGACGTCTAAGAAACCATTATTATCATGACATTAACCT
ATAAAAATAGGCGTATCACGAGGCAGA
Features (pLannotate 1.2.2; 10 found; start..end, strand, type, name):
      1..44      -  terminator     bacterial terminator: putative bacterial transcription terminator
     47..68      +  misc_feature   BioBrick prefix: BioBrick prefix for parts that do not start with "ATG"
     69..93      +  promoter       J23119(SpeI) promoter (fragment): bacterial promoter (Registry of Standard Biological Parts BBa J23119) modified to end with an SpeI site
    105..122     +  RBS            RBS (fragment): efficient ribosome binding site from bacteriophage T7 gene 10 (Olins and Rangwala, 1989)
    134..1484    +  CDS            GCaMP6f (fragment): improved fluorescent protein-based calcium sensor (Chen et al., 2013)
   1590..1705    +  ncRNA          5S rRNA: Accession: RF00001 - 5S ribosomal RNA
   1709..1746    +  terminator     rrnB T1 terminator (fragment): transcription terminator T1 from the E. coli rrnB gene
   1924..2512    -  rep_origin     ori: high-copy-number ColE1/pMB1/pBR322/pUC origin of replication
   2683..3543    -  CDS            AmpR: β-lactamase; bla; confers resistance to ampicillin, carbenicillin, and related antibiotics
   3544..3648    -  promoter       AmpR promoter: bla
