[The description below was written by a language model from this plasmid's Addgene catalogue record and pLannotate feature annotations shown in this document.]
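Description:
pKL11-GCaMP6f bb100 is a small, high-copy bacterial expression plasmid for constitutive production of the genetically encoded calcium indicator GCaMP6f in E. coli. It is propagated through a ColE1/pUC-type origin of replication and selected with ampicillin via a β-lactamase gene driven by its own bla promoter. The catalogue names the backbone as bb118, whereas the plasmid name and depositor comments refer to bb100. The listed total size of about 3.65 kb is slightly below the 3,737 nt of the sequenced record.

The expression cassette follows a BioBrick-style layout. An upstream bacterial terminator insulates the cassette and is followed by a BioBrick prefix and a short synthetic sigma-70 promoter from the Anderson collection. The record gives this promoter as BBa_J23100. The automated annotation matched it as a fragment of the closely related J23119, which is to be expected given the similarity among family members. A ribosome binding site derived from phage T7 gene 10 precedes the GCaMP6f coding sequence, which was codon optimized for E. coli, synthesized as a gene fragment and inserted by Gibson assembly. The annotated coding region spans roughly 1.35 kb, considerably more than the 700 bp insert size in the catalogue entry. Transcription ends in an rrnB-derived region containing 5S rRNA sequence and the T1 terminator.

GCaMP6f increases in fluorescence on binding calcium, so the plasmid allows live imaging of intracellular calcium dynamics in bacteria without an inducer. The associated publication concerns membrane voltage dysregulation and metabolic dysfunction in aminoglycoside killing, which suggests use in single-cell physiological imaging during antibiotic exposure.
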