Addgene plasmid #158983: pKL11-GCaMP6f bb100
Purpose: Constitutive expression (sigma 70 promoter) of GCaMP6f fluorophore in E. coli.
Depositing lab: Joel Kralj. Depositing organization: University of Colorado, Boulder. Publication: Membrane voltage dysregulation driven by metabolic dysfunction underlies bactericidal activity of aminoglycosides. Bruni GN, Kralj JM. eLife. 2020 Aug 4;9. pii: 58706. doi: 10.7554/eLife.58706. PubMed 32748785.
Backbone
  Vector backbone: bb118
  Backbone size w/o insert (bp): 2300
  Total vector size (bp): 3650
  Vector type: Bacterial Expression
Growth in bacteria
  Bacterial resistance: Ampicillin, 100 μg/mL
  Growth temperature: 37°C
  Growth strain: DH5alpha
  Copy number: High Copy
Gene/Insert
  Gene/Insert name: GCaMP6f
  Species: Synthetic
  Insert size (bp): 700
  Mutation: codon optimized for e. coli from Addgene#100833
  Promoter: Bba_J23100 (sigma 70)
  Cloning method: Gibson Cloning
  Sequencing primers: 5′ tgccacctgacgtctaagaa; 3′ gctcactcaaaggcggtaat
Resource information
  A portion of this plasmid was derived from a plasmid made by: https://www.nature.com/articles/nature12354
Terms and licenses: Academic/Nonprofit Terms; Industry Terms: Not Available to Industry
Depositor comments: GCaMP6f was engineered in the paper above, then codon optimized for E. coli on a G-block and cloned into our bb100 backbone to facilitate constitutive expression . Please visit https://doi.org/10.1101/2020.04.23.058362 for bioRxiv preprint.
How to cite: pKL11-GCaMP6f bb100 was a gift from Joel Kralj (Addgene plasmid # 158983 ; http://n2t.net/addgene:158983 ; RRID:Addgene_158983)
